>Addgene plasmid #231858 | pDest17_Gcn4 ILVtoED solvvol | addgene full sequence | sequence record 461669 | Addgene NGS Result
AGATCTCGATCCCGCGAAATTAATACGACTCACTATAGGGAGACCACAACGGTTTCCCTCTAGAAATAAT
TTTGTTTAACTTTAAGAAGGAGATATACATATGTCGTACTACCATCACCATCACCATCACCTCGAATCAA
CAAGTTTGTACAAAAAAGCAGGCTTCGAGAACCTGTATTTTCAGGGTAGCACCACCGAAACCACACCGAT
GTTTGAATATGAAAATCTGGAAGAACAGACCAAAGAATGGACCACCGATTTTGATCAAGAAGAACCGGAA
ACCACCGAAGAAGAAACCGACGCAGATAAAGCAGATGAAACCGGTAGCGGTAGTGGTAGCGGTTCACCGG
AAAGCAGCGATCCGGCAGCACTGAAACGTGCCCGTAATACCGAAGCAGCACGTCGTAGCCGTGCACGTAA
ACTGCAGCGTATGAAACAGTTAGAAGATAAGGTTGAAGAACTGCTGTGCAAAAACTATCACCTGGAAAAT
GAAGTTGCCCGTCTGAAAAAGCTGGTTGGTGAACGTTAAGACCCAGCTTTCTTGTACAAAGTGGTTGATT
CGAGGCTGCTAACAAAGCCCGAAAGGAAGCTGAGTTGGCTGCTGCCACCGCTGAGCAATAACTAGCATAA
CCCCTTGGGGCCTCTAAACGGGTCTTGAGGGGTTTTTTGCTGAAAGGAGGAACTATATCCGGATATCCAC
AGGACGGGTGTGGTCGCCATGATCGCGTAGTCGATAGTGGCTCCAAGTAGCGAAGCGAGCAGGACTGGGC
GGCGGCCAAAGCGGTCGGACAGTGCTCCGAGAACGGGTGCGCATAGAAATTGCATCAACGCATATAGCGC
TAGCAGCACGCCATAGTGACTGGCGATGCTGTCGGAATGGACGATATCCCGCAAGAGGCCCGGCAGTACC
GGCATAACCAAGCCTATGCCTACAGCATCCAGGGTGACGGTGCCGAGGATGACGATGAGCGCATTGTTAG
ATTTCATACACGGTGCCTGACTGCGTTAGCAATTTAACTGTGATAAACTACCGCATTAAAGCTTATCGAT
GATAAGCTGTCAAACATGAGAATTCTTGAAGACGAAAGGGCCTCGTGATACGCCTATTTTTATAGGTTAA
TGTCATGATAATAATGGTTTCTTAGACGTCAGGTGGCACTTTTCGGGGAAATGTGCGCGGAACCCCTATT
TGTTTATTTTTCTAAATACATTCAAATATGTATCCGCTCATGAGACAATAACCCTGATAAATGCTTCAAT
AATATTGAAAAAGGAAGAGTATGAGTATTCAACATTTCCGTGTCGCCCTTATTCCCTTTTTTGCGGCATT
TTGCCTTCCTGTTTTTGCTCACCCAGAAACGCTGGTGAAAGTAAAAGATGCTGAAGATCAGTTGGGTGCA
CGAGTGGGTTACATCGAACTGGATCTCAACAGCGGTAAGATCCTTGAGAGTTTTCGCCCCGAAGAACGTT
TTCCAATGATGAGCACTTTTAAAGTTCTGCTATGTGGCGCGGTATTATCCCGTGTTGACGCCGGGCAAGA
GCAACTCGGTCGCCGCATACACTATTCTCAGAATGACTTGGTTGAGTACTCACCAGTCACAGAAAAGCAT
CTTACGGATGGCATGACAGTAAGAGAATTATGCAGTGCTGCCATAACCATGAGTGATAACACTGCGGCCA
ACTTACTTCTGACAACGATCGGAGGACCGAAGGAGCTAACCGCTTTTTTGCACAACATGGGGGATCATGT
AACTCGCCTTGATCGTTGGGAACCGGAGCTGAATGAAGCCATACCAAACGACGAGCGTGACACCACGATG
CCTGCAGCAATGGCAACAACGTTGCGCAAACTATTAACTGGCGAACTACTTACTCTAGCTTCCCGGCAAC
AATTAATAGACTGGATGGAGGCGGATAAAGTTGCAGGACCACTTCTGCGCTCGGCCCTTCCGGCTGGCTG
GTTTATTGCTGATAAATCTGGAGCCGGTGAGCGTGGGTCTCGCGGTATCATTGCAGCACTGGGGCCAGAT
GGTAAGCCCTCCCGTATCGTAGTTATCTACACGACGGGGAGTCAGGCAACTATGGATGAACGAAATAGAC
AGATCGCTGAGATAGGTGCCTCACTGATTAAGCATTGGTAACTGTCAGACCAAGTTTACTCATATATACT
TTAGATTGATTTAAAACTTCATTTTTAATTTAAAAGGATCTAGGTGAAGATCCTTTTTGATAATCTCATG
ACCAAAATCCCTTAACGTGAGTTTTCGTTCCACTGAGCGTCAGACCCCGTAGAAAAGATCAAAGGATCTT
CTTGAGATCCTTTTTTTCTGCGCGTAATCTGCTGCTTGCAAACAAAAAAACCACCGCTACCAGCGGTGGT
TTGTTTGCCGGATCAAGAGCTACCAACTCTTTTTCCGAAGGTAACTGGCTTCAGCAGAGCGCAGATACCA
AATACTGTCCTTCTAGTGTAGCCGTAGTTAGGCCACCACTTCAAGAACTCTGTAGCACCGCCTACATACC
TCGCTCTGCTAATCCTGTTACCAGTGGCTGCTGCCAGTGGCGATAAGTCGTGTCTTACCGGGTTGGACTC
AAGACGATAGTTACCGGATAAGGCGCAGCGGTCGGGCTGAACGGGGGGTTCGTGCACACAGCCCAGCTTG
GAGCGAACGACCTACACCGAACTGAGATACCTACAGCGTGAGCTATGAGAAAGCGCCACGCTTCCCGAAG
GGAGAAAGGCGGACAGGTATCCGGTAAGCGGCAGGGTCGGAACAGGAGAGCGCACGAGGGAGCTTCCAGG
GGGAAACGCCTGGTATCTTTATAGTCCTGTCGGGTTTCGCCACCTCTGACTTGAGCGTCGATTTTTGTGA
TGCTCGTCAGGGGGGCGGAGCCTATGGAAAAACGCCAGCAACGCGGCCTTTTTACGGTTCCTGGCCTTTT
GCTGGCCTTTTGCTCACATGTTCTTTCCTGCGTTATCCCCTGATTCTGTGGATAACCGTATTACCGCCTT
TGAGTGAGCTGATACCGCTCGCCGCAGCCGAACGACCGAGCGCAGCGAGTCAGTGAGCGAGGAAGCGGAA
GAGCGCCTGATGCGGTATTTTCTCCTTACGCATCTGTGCGGTATTTCACACCGCAATGGTGCACTCTCAG
TACAATCTGCTCTGATGCCGCATAGTTAAGCCAGTATACACTCCGCTATCGCTACGTGACTGGGTCATGG
CTGCGCCCCGACACCCGCCAACACCCGCTGACGCGCCCTGACGGGCTTGTCTGCTCCCGGCATCCGCTTA
CAGACAAGCTGTGACCGTCTCCGGGAGCTGCATGTGTCAGAGGTTTTCACCGTCATCACCGAAACGCGCG
AGGCAGCTGCGGTAAAGCTCATCAGCGTGGTCGTGAAGCGATTCACAGATGTCTGCCTGTTCATCCGCGT
CCAGCTCGTTGAGTTTCTCCAGAAGCGTTAATGTCTGGCTTCTGATAAAGCGGGCCATGTTAAGGGCGGT
TTTTTCCTGTTTGGTCACTGATGCCTCCGTGTAAGGGGGATTTCTGTTCATGGGGGTAATGATACCGATG
AAACGAGAGAGGATGCTCACGATACGGGTTACTGATGATGAACATGCCCGGTTACTGGAACGTTGTGAGG
GTAAACAACTGGCGGTATGGATGCGGCGGGACCAGAGAAAAATCACTCAGGGTCAATGCCAGCGCTTCGT
TAATACAGATGTAGGTGTTCCACAGGGTAGCCAGCAGCATCCTGCGATGCAGATCCGGAACATAATGGTG
CAGGGCGCTGACTTCCGCGTTTCCAGACTTTACGAAACACGGAAACCGAAGACCATTCATGTTGTTGCTC
AGGTCGCAGACGTTTTGCAGCAGCAGTCGCTTCACGTTCGCTCGCGTATCGGTGATTCATTCTGCTAACC
AGTAAGGCAACCCCGCCAGCCTAGCCGGGTCCTCAACGACAGGAGCACGATCATGCGCACCCGTGGCCAG
GACCCAACGCTGCCCGAGATGCGCCGCGTGCGGCTGCTGGAGATGGCGGACGCGATGGATATGTTCTGCC
AAGGGTTGGTTTGCGCATTCACAGTTCTCCGCAAGAATTGATTGGCTCCAATTCTTGGAGTGGTGAATCC
GTTAGCGAGGTGCCGCCGGCTTCCATTCAGGTCGAGGTGGCCCGGCTCCATGCACCGCGACGCAACGCGG
GGAGGCAGACAAGGTATAGGGCGGCGCCTACAATCCATGCCAACCCGTTCCATGTGCTCGCCGAGGCGGC
ATAAATCGCCGTGACGATCAGCGGTCCAATGATCGAAGTTAGGCTGGTAAGAGCCGCGAGCGATCCTTGA
AGCTGTCCCTGATGGTCGTCATCTACCTGCCTGGACAGCATGGCCTGCAACGCGGGCATCCCGATGCCGC
CGGAAGCGAGAAGAATCATAATGGGGAAGGCCATCCAGCCTCGCGTCGCGAACGCCAGCAAGACGTAGCC
CAGCGCGTCGGCCGCCATGCCGGCGATAATGGCCTGCTTCTCGCCGAAACGTTTGGTGGCGGGACCAGTG
ACGAAGGCTTGAGCGAGGGCGTGCAAGATTCCGAATACCGCAAGCGACAGGCCGATCATCGTCGCGCTCC
AGCGAAAGCGGTCCTCGCCGAAAATGACCCAGAGCGCTGCCGGCACCTGTCCTACGAGTTGCATGATAAA
GAAGACAGTCATAAGTGCGGCGACGATAGTCATGCCCCGCGCCCACCGGAAGGAGCTGACTGGGTTGAAG
GCTCTCAAGGGCATCGGTCGATCGACGCTCTCCCTTATGCGACTCCTGCATTAGGAAGCAGCCCAGTAGT
AGGTTGAGGCCGTTGAGCACCGCCGCCGCAAGGAATGGTGCATGCAAGGAGATGGCGCCCAACAGTCCCC
CGGCCACGGGGCCTGCCACCATACCCACGCCGAAACAAGCGCTCATGAGCCCGAAGTGGCGAGCCCGATC
TTCCCCATCGGTGATGTCGGCGATATAGGCGCCAGCAACCGCACCTGTGGCGCCGGTGATGCCGGCCACG
ATGCGTCCGGCGTAGAGGATCG
Features (pLannotate 1.2.2; 18 found; start..end, strand, type, name):
     21..39      +  promoter       T7 promoter: promoter for bacteriophage T7 RNA polymerase
     71..93      +  RBS            RBS: efficient ribosome binding site from bacteriophage T7 gene 10 (Olins and Rangwala, 1989)
    111..131     +  CDS            8xHis (fragment): 8xHis affinity tag
    140..164     +  protein_bind   attB1: mutant version of attB; recombination site for the Gateway® BP reaction BP Clonase™
    170..186     +  CDS            TEV site (fragment): tobacco etch virus (TEV) protease recognition and cleavage site
    356..466     +  CDS            cpc-1 (fragment): CPC1_NEUCR - Experimental evidence at protein level: Swiss-Prot protein existence level 1. In N.crassa grown under amino acid starvation conditions, this protein is required for increasing the transcription of the genes coding for many amino acid biosynthetic pathways enzymes. This transcription factor binds and recognize the DNA sequence: 5'-TGACTC- 3'. From Neurospora crassa (strain ATCC 24698 / 74-OR23-1A / CBS 708.71 / DSM 1257 / FGSC 987).
    531..555     -  protein_bind   attB2: mutant version of attB; recombination site for the Gateway® BP reaction BP Clonase™
    565..614     +  CDS            SET1 (fragment): solubility-enhancement tag derived from T7 phage gene 10B
    622..669     +  terminator     T7 terminator: transcription terminator for bacteriophage T7 RNA polymerase
    695..987     -  CDS            TcR (fragment): tetracycline efflux protein; tet; confers resistance to tetracycline
   1035..1063    -  promoter       tet promoter: E. coli promoter for tetracycline efflux protein gene
   1176..1280    +  promoter       AmpR promoter: bla
   1281..2141    +  CDS            AmpR: β-lactamase; bla; confers resistance to ampicillin, carbenicillin, and related antibiotics
   2312..2900    +  rep_origin     ori: high-copy-number ColE1/pMB1/pBR322/pUC origin of replication
   3086..3225    -  misc_feature   bom: basis of mobility region from pBR322
   3327..3518    -  CDS            rop: Rop protein, which maintains plasmids at low copy number; rop
   3535..3915    +  CDS            YPB1_ECOLX: Protein predicted: Swiss-Prot protein existence level 4. From Escherichia coli.
   4157..5061    -  CDS            TcR (fragment): tetracycline efflux protein; tet; confers resistance to tetracycline
