[The description below was written by a language model from this plasmid's Addgene catalogue record and pLannotate feature annotations shown in this document.]
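Description:
pDest17_Gcn4 ILVtoED solvvol is a bacterial expression plasmid built on the pDest17 Gateway destination backbone, designed to produce an N-terminally His-tagged variant of the budding yeast transcription factor Gcn4 in E. coli. The 5,062 nt plasmid is pBR322-derived. It carries a ColE1/pMB1-type origin together with the rop gene and the bom mobility region, which fits its listing as low copy. Selection is with ampicillin through the β-lactamase gene. Two disrupted fragments of the tetracycline resistance gene and its promoter remain as backbone remnants and are not recorded as a usable marker.

Expression is driven by the T7 promoter, followed by the phage T7 gene 10 ribosome binding site, so it requires a host that supplies T7 RNA polymerase; the depositors recommend a BL21 pLysS strain. The reading frame begins with the histidine tag (6xHis in the record, annotated as a partial 8xHis match). It continues through the attB1 site left by Gateway recombination and a TEV protease site that allows tag removal after affinity purification, and then enters the Gcn4 coding sequence. attB2 and the T7 terminator close the cassette. The annotation software matched part of the insert to the Neurospora homologue cpc-1, which probably reflects the conserved DNA-binding region rather than a different gene.

The insert carries 19 substitutions between residues 101 and 144. These convert isoleucine, leucine and valine residues to aspartate or glutamate, alongside conservative S-to-T, D-to-E and N-to-Q changes. The "solvvol" label is not explained in the record. The associated publication concerns the roles of condensates and soluble complexes in transcription factor function, so the purified variant is presumably used in such studies.
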