Addgene plasmid #231858: pDest17_Gcn4 ILVtoED solvvol
Purpose: Bacterial expression of N-terminally 6His tagged Gcn4 ILVtoED solvvol
Depositing lab: Aseem Ansari & Tanja Mittag. Depositing organization: St. Jude Children's Research Hospital. Publication: Reconciling competing models on the roles of condensates and soluble complexes in transcription factor function. Bremer A, Lang WH, Kempen RP, Sweta K, Taylor AB, Borgia MB, Ansari AZ, Mittag T. bioRxiv [Preprint]. 2024 Nov 22:2024.11.21.624739. doi: 10.1101/2024.11.21.624739. PubMed 39605529.
Backbone
  Vector backbone: pDest17
  Backbone manufacturer: Invtirogen
  Vector type: Bacterial Expression
Growth in bacteria
  Bacterial resistance: Ampicillin, 100 μg/mL
  Growth temperature: 37°C
  Growth strain: DH5alpha
  Copy number: Low Copy
Gene/Insert
  Gene/Insert name: Gcn4 ILVtoED solvvol
  Species: S. cerevisiae (budding yeast)
  Mutation: S101T, D103E, S104T, D115E, N116Q, S117T, S122T, L123D, N126Q, D127E, I128E, V130E, D133E, D134E, V135E, S136T, L137D, I142D, S144T
  Promoter: T7
  Tag / fusion protein: 6xHis, TEV cleavage site (N terminal on backbone)
  Cloning method: Gateway Cloning
Terms and licenses: Academic/Nonprofit Terms; Industry Terms: Not Available to Industry
Depositor comments: The depositing lab recommends using BL21_pLysS strain for protein expression and purification. Please visit https://doi.org/10.1101/2024.11.21.624739 for bioRxiv preprint.
How to cite: pDest17_Gcn4 ILVtoED solvvol was a gift from Aseem Ansari & Tanja Mittag (Addgene plasmid # 231858 ; http://n2t.net/addgene:231858 ; RRID:Addgene_231858)
