>Addgene plasmid #231858 | pDest17_Gcn4 ILVtoED solvvol | depositor partial sequence | sequence record 455689 | Orf Sequence
GGTAGCACCACCGAAACCACACCGATGTTTGAATATGAAAATCTGGAAGAACAGACCAAAGAATGGACCA
CCGATTTTGATCAAGAAGAACCGGAAACCACCGAAGAAGAAACCGACGCAGATAAAGCAGATGAAACCGG
TAGCGGTAGTGGTAGCGGTTCACCGGAAAGCAGCGATCCGGCAGCACTGAAACGTGCCCGTAATACCGAA
GCAGCACGTCGTAGCCGTGCACGTAAACTGCAGCGTATGAAACAGTTAGAAGATAAGGTTGAAGAACTGC
TGTGCAAAAACTATCACCTGGAAAATGAAGTTGCCCGTCTGAAAAAGCTGGTTGGTGAACGT
